Addgene plasmid #167772: MAC_N_KLF6
Purpose: Expresses KLF6 in mammalian cells
Depositing lab: Markku Varjosalo. Depositing organization: University of Helsinki. Publication: Human transcription factor protein interaction networks. Goos H, Kinnunen M, Salokas K, Tan Z, Liu X, Yadav L, Zhang Q, Wei GH, Varjosalo M. Nat Commun. 2022 Feb 9;13(1):766. doi: 10.1038/s41467-022-28341-5. PubMed 35140242.
Backbone
  Vector backbone: MAC-tag-N (#108078)
  Vector type: Mammalian Expression
  Selectable markers: Hygromycin
Growth in bacteria
  Bacterial resistance: Ampicillin, 100 μg/mL
  Growth temperature: 37°C
  Growth strain: DH5alpha
  Copy number: High Copy
Gene/Insert
  Gene/Insert name: KLF6 (alt names: Uniprot Q99612; ENSG00000067082)
  Species: H. sapiens (human)
  Mutation: no mutations
  Entrez Gene: KLF6 (a.k.a. BCD1, CBA1, COPEB, CPBP, GBF, PAC1, ST12, ZF9)
  Tag / fusion protein: MAC (N terminal on backbone)
  Cloning method: Gateway Cloning
Terms and licenses: Academic/Nonprofit Terms; Industry Terms: Not Available to Industry
How to cite: MAC_N_KLF6 was a gift from Markku Varjosalo (Addgene plasmid # 167772 ; http://n2t.net/addgene:167772 ; RRID:Addgene_167772)
