[The description below was written by a language model from this plasmid's Addgene catalogue record and pLannotate feature annotations shown in this document.]
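Description:
MAC_N_KLF6 is a mammalian expression plasmid built on the MAC-tag-N Gateway destination backbone, carrying the unmutated human KLF6 open reading frame (a GC-box-binding Krüppel-like transcription factor). It is propagated in E. coli through a high-copy ColE1/pUC-type origin with ampicillin resistance (AmpR under its own bla promoter). A fragment of the f1 origin and remnants of lac regulatory sequence are also annotated in the backbone.

Expression is driven by the CMV immediate-early enhancer and promoter. This is followed directly by short matches to tet operator-containing promoters, which suggests a tetracycline-regulatable CMV/TetO arrangement, although the catalogue entry does not say so explicitly. Downstream lies the N-terminal MAC tag, annotated as a birA-derived biotin ligase coding sequence followed by an HA epitope and two Strep-Tag II motifs. KLF6 sits after the tag between attB1 and attB2 sites left by Gateway recombination, and the transcript ends at a bGH polyadenylation signal. The fusion thus combines a biotin ligase module for proximity labelling with Strep tags for affinity purification and HA for detection.

An FRT site sits immediately upstream of a hygromycin resistance gene that has an SV40 poly(A) signal but no annotated full promoter of its own. This layout is typical of FLP-mediated integration into a genomic FRT landing site, where a resident promoter activates HygR and allows hygromycin selection of stable lines. The associated study concerns human transcription factor protein interaction networks, so the plasmid is suited to mapping KLF6 interaction partners in mammalian cells.
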