Features (pLannotate 1.2.2; 27 found; start..end, strand, type, name):
      1..380     +  enhancer       CMV enhancer: human cytomegalovirus immediate early enhancer
    381..584     +  promoter       CMV promoter: human cytomegalovirus (CMV) immediate early promoter
    586..605     +  promoter       PLtetO-1 promoter (fragment): modified phage lambda PL promoter with tet operator sites (Lutz and Bujard, 1997)
    607..626     +  promoter       PLtetO-1 promoter (fragment): modified phage lambda PL promoter with tet operator sites (Lutz and Bujard, 1997)
    634..667     +  promoter       TRE3GV promoter (fragment): 3rd-generation Tet-responsive promoter that can be activated by binding of Tet-On® 3G, optimized for retroviral and lentiviral vectors
    827..1789    +  CDS            birA: BIRA_ECOLI - Also known as bioR, dhbB. Experimental evidence at protein level: Swiss-Prot protein existence level 1. Acts both as a biotin--[acetyl-CoA-carboxylase] ligase and a biotin-operon repressor. In the presence of ATP, BirA activates biotin to form the BirA-biotinyl-5'-adenylate (BirA-bio-5'-AMP or holoBirA) complex. HoloBirA can either transfer the biotinyl moiety to the biotin carboxyl carrier protein (BCCP) subunit of acetyl-CoA carboxylase, or bind to the biotin operator site and inhibit transcription of the operon. From Escherichia coli (strain K12).
   1790..1815    +  CDS            3xHA (fragment): three tandem HA epitope tags
   1847..1866    +  CDS            Strep-Tag II (fragment): peptide that binds Strep-Tactin®, an engineered form of streptavidin
   1907..1929    +  CDS            Strep-Tag II (fragment): peptide that binds Strep-Tactin®, an engineered form of streptavidin
   1944..1961    +  protein_bind   attB1 (fragment): mutant version of attB; core recombination site for the Gateway® BP reaction BP Clonase™
   1967..2815    +  CDS            KLF6: KLF6_HUMAN - Also known as BCD1, COPEB, CPBP, ST12. Experimental evidence at protein level: Swiss-Prot protein existence level 1. Transcriptional activator (By similarity). Binds a GC box motif. Could play a role in B-cell growth and development. From Homo sapiens (Human).
   2818..2841    -  protein_bind   attB2: mutant version of attB; recombination site for the Gateway® BP reaction BP Clonase™
   2885..3109    +  polyA_signal   bGH poly(A) signal: bovine growth hormone polyadenylation signal
   3113..3134    +  promoter       SV40 promoter (fragment): SV40 enhancer and early promoter
   3155..3388    +  rep_origin     f1 ori (fragment) (sequence partly withheld): f1 bacteriophage origin of replication; arrow indicates direction of (+) strand synthesis
   3393..3440    +  protein_bind   FRT: FLP-mediated recombination occurs in the 8-bp core sequence TCTAGAAA (Turan and Bode, 2011). FLP recombinase from the Saccharomyces cerevisiae 2μ plasmid
   3448..4470    +  CDS            HygR: aminoglycoside phosphotransferase from E. coli; aph(4)-Ia; confers resistance to hygromycin
   4480..4605    +  CDS            ble (fragment): BLE_KLEPN - Experimental evidence at protein level: Swiss-Prot protein existence level 1. Binding protein with a strong affinity to the bleomycin family of antibiotics. Binds to CL990; an antimitotic-antibiotic compound. From Klebsiella pneumoniae.
   4600..4721    +  polyA_signal   SV40 poly(A) signal: SV40 polyadenylation signal
   4794..4810    -  protein_bind   lac operator: The lac repressor binds to the lac operator to inhibit transcription in E. coli. This inhibition can be relieved by adding lactose or isopropyl-β-D-thiogalactopyranoside (IPTG). lac repressor encoded by lacI
   4818..4848    -  promoter       lac promoter: promoter for the E. coli lac operon
   4863..4884    -  protein_bind   CAP binding site: CAP binding activates transcription in the presence of cAMP. E. coli catabolite activator protein
   4897..4989    -  CDS            lacI (fragment): lac repressor; lacI; The lac repressor binds to the lac operator to inhibit transcription in E. coli. This inhibition can be relieved by adding lactose or isopropyl-β-D-thiogalactopyranoside (IPTG).
   5172..5760    -  rep_origin     ori: high-copy-number ColE1/pMB1/pBR322/pUC origin of replication
   5931..6791    -  CDS            AmpR: β-lactamase; bla; confers resistance to ampicillin, carbenicillin, and related antibiotics
   6792..6896    -  promoter       AmpR promoter: bla
   6955..7007    -  misc_feature   bom (fragment): basis of mobility region from pBR322
>Addgene plasmid #167772 | MAC_N_KLF6 | addgene full sequence | sequence record 335697 | Addgene NGS Result
GACATTGATTATTGACTAGTTATTAATAGTAATCAATTACGGGGTCATTAGTTCATAGCCCATATATGGA
GTTCCGCGTTACATAACTTACGGTAAATGGCCCGCCTGGCTGACCGCCCAACGACCCCCGCCCATTGACG
TCAATAATGACGTATGTTCCCATAGTAACGCCAATAGGGACTTTCCATTGACGTCAATGGGTGGAGTATT
TACGGTAAACTGCCCACTTGGCAGTACATCAAGTGTATCATATGCCAAGTACGCCCCCTATTGACGTCAA
TGACGGTAAATGGCCCGCCTGGCATTATGCCCAGTACATGACCTTATGGGACTTTCCTACTTGGCAGTAC
ATCTACGTATTAGTCATCGCTATTACCATGGTGATGCGGTTTTGGCAGTACATCAATGGGCGTGGATAGC
GGTTTGACTCACGGGGATTTCCAAGTCTCCACCCCATTGACGTCAATGGGAGTTTGTTTTGGCACCAAAA
TCAACGGGACTTTCCAAAATGTCGTAACAACTCCGCCCCATTGACGCAAATGGGCGGTAGGCGTGTACGG
TGGGAGGTCTATATAAGCAGAGCTCTCCCTATCAGTGATAGAGATCTCCCTATCAGTGATAGAGATCGTC
GACGAGCTCGTTTAGTGAACCGTCAGATCGCCTGGAGACGCCATCCACGCTGTTTTGACCTCCATAGAAG
ACACCGGGACCGATCCAGCCTCCGGACTCTAGCGTTTAAACTTAAGCTTGGTACCGAGCTCGGATCCACT
AGTCCAGTGTGGTGGAATTCTGCAGATATCCAGCACAGTGGCGGCCGCTCGAGACCATGAAGGACAACAC
CGTGCCCCTGAAGCTGATCGCCCTGCTGGCCAACGGCGAGTTCCACTCTGGCGAGCAGCTGGGCGAGACA
CTGGGCATGAGCAGAGCCGCCATCAACAAGCACATCCAGACCCTGCGGGACTGGGGCGTGGACGTGTTCA
CAGTGCCCGGCAAGGGCTACAGCCTGCCCGAGCCCATCCAGCTGCTGAACGCCAAGCAGATCCTGGGCCA
GCTGGATGGCGGATCTGTGGCCGTGCTGCCCGTGATCGACAGCACCAACCAGTATCTGCTCGACCGGATC
GGCGAGCTGAAGTCCGGCGACGCCTGTATCGCCGAGTACCAGCAGGCCGGCAGAGGCGGCAGGGGCAGAA
AGTGGTTCAGCCCCTTCGGCGCCAACCTGTACCTGAGCATGTTCTGGAGACTGGAACAGGGCCCAGCCGC
CGCTATTGGCCTGAGCCTGGTCATCGGCATCGTGATGGCCGAGGTGCTGCGGAAGCTGGGCGCCGACAAA
GTGCGCGTGAAGTGGCCCAACGACCTGTATCTGCAGGACCGGAAGCTGGCCGGCATCCTGGTGGAACTGA
CCGGCAAAACAGGCGACGCCGCCCAGATCGTGATCGGCGCTGGCATCAACATGGCCATGCGGCGGGTGGA
AGAGAGCGTGGTCAACCAGGGCTGGATCACCCTGCAGGAAGCCGGCATCAACCTGGACCGGAACACCCTG
GCCGCCATGCTGATCAGAGAGCTGAGAGCCGCCCTGGAACTGTTCGAGCAGGAAGGCCTGGCCCCCTACC
TGAGCAGATGGGAGAAGCTGGACAACTTCATCAACCGGCCCGTGAAACTGATCATCGGCGACAAAGAGAT
CTTCGGCATCAGCCGGGGCATCGACAAGCAGGGGGCCCTGCTCCTGGAACAGGACGGCATCATCAAGCCC
TGGATGGGCGGCGAGATCAGCCTGCGGAGCGCCGAGAAGTACCCATACGATGTTCCTGACTATGCCGGTA
CCGAGCTCGGATCCACCATGGCTAGCTGGAGCCACCCGCAGTTCGAGAAAGGTGGAGGTTCCGGAGGTGG
ATCGGGAGGTGGATCGTGGAGCCACCCGCAGTTCGAAAAAGCGGCCGATATCACAAGTTTGTACAAAAAA
GTTGGCATGGACGTGCTCCCCATGTGCAGCATCTTCCAGGAGCTCCAGATCGTGCACGAGACCGGCTACT
TCTCGGCGCTGCCGTCTCTGGAGGAGTACTGGCAACAGACCTGCCTAGAGCTGGAACGTTACCTCCAGAG
CGAGCCCTGCTATGTTTCAGCCTCAGAAATCAAATTTGACAGCCAGGAAGATCTGTGGACCAAAATCATT
CTGGCTCGGGAGAAAAAGGAGGAATCCGAACTGAAGATATCTTCCAGTCCTCCAGAGGACACTCTCATCA
GCCCGAGCTTTTGTTACAACTTAGAGACCAACAGCCTGAACTCAGATGTCAGCAGCGAATCCTCTGACAG
CTCCGAGGAACTTTCTCCCACGGCCAAGTTTACCTCCGACCCCATTGGCGAAGTTTTGGTCAGCTCGGGA
AAATTGAGCTCCTCTGTCACCTCCACGCCTCCATCTTCTCCGGAACTGAGCAGGGAACCTTCTCAACTGT
GGGGTTGCGTGCCCGGGGAGCTGCCCTCGCCAGGGAAGGTGCGCAGCGGGACTTCGGGGAAGCCAGGTGA
CAAGGGAAATGGCGATGCCTCCCCCGACGGCAGGAGGAGGGTGCACCGGTGCCACTTTAACGGCTGCAGG
AAAGTTTACACCAAAAGCTCCCACTTGAAAGCACACCAGCGGACGCACACAGGAGAAAAGCCTTACAGAT
GCTCATGGGAAGGGTGTGAGTGGCGTTTTGCAAGAAGTGATGAGTTAACCAGGCACTTCCGAAAGCACAC
CGGGGCCAAGCCTTTTAAATGCTCCCACTGTGACAGGTGTTTTTCCAGGTCTGACCACCTGGCCCTGCAC
ATGAAGAGGCACCTCTGCCCAACTTTCTTGTACAAAGTGGTGACGTAAGCTAGGGGCCCGTTTAAACCCG
CTGATCAGCCTCGACTGTGCCTTCTAGTTGCCAGCCATCTGTTGTTTGCCCCTCCCCCGTGCCTTCCTTG
ACCCTGGAAGGTGCCACTCCCACTGTCCTTTCCTAATAAAATGAGGAAATTGCATCGCATTGTCTGAGTA
GGTGTCATTCTATTCTGGGGGGTGGGGTGGGGCAGGACAGCAAGGGGGAGGATTGGGAAGACAATAGCAG
GCATGCTGGGGATGCGGTGGGCTCTATGGCTTCTGAGGCGGAAAGAACCAGCTGGGGCTCTAGGGGGTAT
CCCC
[124 nt withheld, positions 3155-3278]
C
[91 nt withheld, positions 3280-3370]
AGGGTGATGGTTCACGTACCTAGAAGTTCCTATTCCGAAGTTCCTATTCTCTAGAAAGTATAGGAACTTC
CTTGGCCAAAAAGCCTGAACTCACCGCGACGTCTGTCGAGAAGTTTCTGATCGAAAAGTTCGACAGCGTC
TCCGACCTGATGCAGCTCTCGGAGGGCGAAGAATCTCGTGCTTTCAGCTTCGATGTAGGAGGGCGTGGAT
ATGTCCTGCGGGTAAATAGCTGCGCCGATGGTTTCTACAAAGATCGTTATGTTTATCGGCACTTTGCATC
GGCCGCGCTCCCGATTCCGGAAGTGCTTGACATTGGGGAATTCAGCGAGAGCCTGACCTATTGCATCTCC
CGCCGTGCACAGGGTGTCACGTTGCAAGACCTGCCTGAAACCGAACTGCCCGCTGTTCTGCAGCCGGTCG
CGGAGGCCATGGATGCGATCGCTGCGGCCGATCTTAGCCAGACGAGCGGGTTCGGCCCATTCGGACCGCA
AGGAATCGGTCAATACACTACATGGCGTGATTTCATATGCGCGATTGCTGATCCCCATGTGTATCACTGG
CAAACTGTGATGGACGACACCGTCAGTGCGTCCGTCGCGCAGGCTCTCGATGAGCTGATGCTTTGGGCCG
AGGACTGCCCCGAAGTCCGGCACCTCGTGCACGCGGATTTCGGCTCCAACAATGTCCTGACGGACAATGG
CCGCATAACAGCGGTCATTGACTGGAGCGAGGCGATGTTCGGGGATTCCCAATACGAGGTCGCCAACATC
TTCTTCTGGAGGCCGTGGTTGGCTTGTATGGAGCAGCAGACGCGCTACTTCGAGCGGAGGCATCCGGAGC
TTGCAGGATCGCCGCGGCTCCGGGCGTATATGCTCCGCATTGGTCTTGACCAACTCTATCAGAGCTTGGT
TGACGGCAATTTCGATGATGCAGCTTGGGCGCAGGGTCGATGCGACGCAATCGTCCGATCCGGAGCCGGG
ACTGTCGGGCGTACACAAATCGCCCGCAGAAGCGCGGCCGTCTGGACCGATGGCTGTGTAGAAGTACTCG
CCGATAGTGGAAACCGACGCCCCAGCACTCGTCCGAGGGCAAAGGAATAGCACGTACTACGAGATTTCGA
TTCCACCGCCGCCTTCTATGAAAGGTTGGGCTTCGGAATCGTTTTCCGGGACGCCGGCTGGATGATCCTC
CAGCGCGGGGATCTCATGCTGGAGTTCTTCGCCCACCCCAACTTGTTTATTGCAGCTTATAATGGTTACA
AATAAAGCAATAGCATCACAAATTTCACAAATAAAGCATTTTTTTCACTGCATTCTAGTTGTGGTTTGTC
CAAACTCATCAATGTATCTTATCATGTCTGTATACCGTCGACCTCTAGCTAGAGCTTGGCGTAATCATGG
TCATAGCTGTTTCCTGTGTGAAATTGTTATCCGCTCACAATTCCACACAACATACGAGCCGGAAGCATAA
AGTGTAAAGCCTGGGGTGCCTAATGAGTGAGCTAACTCACATTAATTGCGTTGCGCTCACTGCCCGCTTT
CCAGTCGGGAAACCTGTCGTGCCAGCTGCATTAATGAATCGGCCAACGCGCGGGGAGAGGCGGTTTGCGT
ATTGGGCGCTCTTCCGCTTCCTCGCTCACTGACTCGCTGCGCTCGGTCGTTCGGCTGCGGCGAGCGGTAT
CAGCTCACTCAAAGGCGGTAATACGGTTATCCACAGAATCAGGGGATAACGCAGGAAAGAACATGTGAGC
AAAAGGCCAGCAAAAGGCCAGGAACCGTAAAAAGGCCGCGTTGCTGGCGTTTTTCCATAGGCTCCGCCCC
CCTGACGAGCATCACAAAAATCGACGCTCAAGTCAGAGGTGGCGAAACCCGACAGGACTATAAAGATACC
AGGCGTTTCCCCCTGGAAGCTCCCTCGTGCGCTCTCCTGTTCCGACCCTGCCGCTTACCGGATACCTGTC
CGCCTTTCTCCCTTCGGGAAGCGTGGCGCTTTCTCATAGCTCACGCTGTAGGTATCTCAGTTCGGTGTAG
GTCGTTCGCTCCAAGCTGGGCTGTGTGCACGAACCCCCCGTTCAGCCCGACCGCTGCGCCTTATCCGGTA
ACTATCGTCTTGAGTCCAACCCGGTAAGACACGACTTATCGCCACTGGCAGCAGCCACTGGTAACAGGAT
TAGCAGAGCGAGGTATGTAGGCGGTGCTACAGAGTTCTTGAAGTGGTGGCCTAACTACGGCTACACTAGA
AGAACAGTATTTGGTATCTGCGCTCTGCTGAAGCCAGTTACCTTCGGAAAAAGAGTTGGTAGCTCTTGAT
CCGGCAAACAAACCACCGCTGGTAGCGGTGGTTTTTTTGTTTGCAAGCAGCAGATTACGCGCAGAAAAAA
AGGATCTCAAGAAGATCCTTTGATCTTTTCTACGGGGTCTGACGCTCAGTGGAACGAAAACTCACGTTAA
GGGATTTTGGTCATGAGATTATCAAAAAGGATCTTCACCTAGATCCTTTTAAATTAAAAATGAAGTTTTA
AATCAATCTAAAGTATATATGAGTAAACTTGGTCTGACAGTTACCAATGCTTAATCAGTGAGGCACCTAT
CTCAGCGATCTGTCTATTTCGTTCATCCATAGTTGCCTGACTCCCCGTCGTGTAGATAACTACGATACGG
GAGGGCTTACCATCTGGCCCCAGTGCTGCAATGATACCGCGAGACCCACGCTCACCGGCTCCAGATTTAT
CAGCAATAAACCAGCCAGCCGGAAGGGCCGAGCGCAGAAGTGGTCCTGCAACTTTATCCGCCTCCATCCA
GTCTATTAATTGTTGCCGGGAAGCTAGAGTAAGTAGTTCGCCAGTTAATAGTTTGCGCAACGTTGTTGCC
ATTGCTACAGGCATCGTGGTGTCACGCTCGTCGTTTGGTATGGCTTCATTCAGCTCCGGTTCCCAACGAT
CAAGGCGAGTTACATGATCCCCCATGTTGTGCAAAAAAGCGGTTAGCTCCTTCGGTCCTCCGATCGTTGT
CAGAAGTAAGTTGGCCGCAGTGTTATCACTCATGGTTATGGCAGCACTGCATAATTCTCTTACTGTCATG
CCATCCGTAAGATGCTTTTCTGTGACTGGTGAGTACTCAACCAAGTCATTCTGAGAATAGTGTATGCGGC
GACCGAGTTGCTCTTGCCCGGCGTCAATACGGGATAATACCGCGCCACATAGCAGAACTTTAAAAGTGCT
CATCATTGGAAAACGTTCTTCGGGGCGAAAACTCTCAAGGATCTTACCGCTGTTGAGATCCAGTTCGATG
TAACCCACTCGTGCACCCAACTGATCTTCAGCATCTTTTACTTTCACCAGCGTTTCTGGGTGAGCAAAAA
CAGGAAGGCAAAATGCCGCAAAAAAGGGAATAAGGGCGACACGGAAATGTTGAATACTCATACTCTTCCT
TTTTCAATATTATTGAAGCATTTATCAGGGTTATTGTCTCATGAGCGGATACATATTTGAATGTATTTAG
AAAAATAAACAAATAGGGGTTCCGCGCACATTTCCCCGAAAAGTGCCACCTGACGTCGACGGATCGGGAG
ATCTCCCGATCCCCTATGGTGCACTCTCAGTACAATCTGCTCTGATGCCGCATAGTTAAGCCAGTATCTG
CTCCCTGCTTGTGTGTTGGAGGTCGCTGAGTAGTGCGCGAGCAAAATTTAAGCTACAACAAGGCAAGGCT
TGACCGACAATTGCATGAAGAATCTGCTTAGGGTTAGGCGTTTTGCGCTGCTTCGCGATGTACGGGCCAG
ATATACGCGTT
